>Addgene plasmid #59250 | pLV-Enh eGFP Reporter-muKC2-X26 | depositor partial sequence | sequence record 93535 | pLV-Enh eGFP Reporter-muKC2-X26 sequence 804 bps
NNNTTTCTGGGGTGATGGCATATGATTTATTTTGACTGATAGTGACCTGTTCGTTGCAACAAATTGATGA
GCAATGCTTTTTTATAATGCCAACTTTGTACAAAAAAGCAGGCTTTCTTGGCCATGGCCCACCTACCTGC
TTCTTGGCTGCATCCACCTCGCCCTGCAGTCTCTGAGTGGTGCGAGTGAGTTCTGCGATCTCATTTTTAG
TGTCTCGAAGGCTGTCCCCGTGCTTCCCAGCTGTCACCTGCAGTTCTTCATACTGGAGGCCAAAAAAGGT
GTCAGTGAATATTGAGAGCCCTGACCTGCTTGGTAACTGTTGGTCTCAGAGCCACCCTCTGCTGTAAGTC
CCATGAGAGCTGAGTGCACCAGGTCCCAGAGCTCTGAGGGCCCAGTGGGCCAGGACTCTCCAGGGGAGGA
GGTCCACCCCCAGCCCGCACATCCAAGCTAGTTGTCTGCTCACTTTGGTCTGGTACCAGGACTCAGCCTC
AGCCCGACTCTTCTGGGCGATCAGCTCATACTGGGCTTTGACTTCAGCGATGATGCTGTCCAAGTCCAGG
TTGCGGTTGTTGTCCATGGACAGTATCACGTTGGTGTCAGACACATTGGTCTGCACTTGGCTCAGCTCCT
GTAGAAATAAGAGCAGCTGCCACCACAGAACCCAGCTTTCTTGTACAAAGTTGGGCATTATAAAGAAAGC
ATTGCTTATCAATTTGTTGCAACGAACAGGTCACTATCAGTCAAAAATAAAATCATTATTTGGCCATCCA
CCTGATATCCCCTATAATGGAGTCCTATTTCCAT
