>Addgene plasmid #59250 | pLV-Enh eGFP Reporter-muKC2-X26 | addgene partial sequence | sequence record 95531 | pRRL5primeMCS-F 5'-tgaacggatctcgacggtat-3'
GGGGGGTACAGTGCAGGGGAAAGAATAGTAGACATAATAGCAACAGACATACAAACTAAAGAATTACAAA
AACAAATTACAAAAATTCAAAATTTTATCGATCACGAGACTAGCCTCGAGAAGCTTGATATCGAATTCCA
TCACAAGTTTGTACAAAAAAGCAGGCTTTCTTGGCCATGGCCCACCTACCTGCTTCTTGGCTGCATCCAC
CTCGCCCTGCAGTCTCTGAGTGGTGCGAGTGAGTTCTGCGATCTCATTTTTAGTGTCTCGAAGGCTGTCC
CCGTGCTTCCCAGCTGTCACCTGCAGTTCTTCATACTGGAGGCCAAAAAAGGTGTCAGTGAATATTGAGA
GCCCTGACCTGCTTGGTAACTGTTGGTCTCAGAGCCACCCTCTGCTGTAAGTCCCATGAGAGCTGAGTGC
ACCAGGTCCCAGAGCTCTGAGGGCCCAGTGGGCCAGGACTCTCCAGGGGAGGAGGTCCACCCCCAGCCCG
CACATCCAAGCTAGTTGTCTGCTCACTTTGGTCTGGTACCAGGACTCAGCCTCAGCCCGACTCTTCTGGG
CGATCAGCTCATACTGGGCTTTGACTTCAGCGATGATGCTGTCCAAGTCCAGGTTGCGGTTGTTGTCCAT
GGACAGTATCACGTTGGTGTCAGACACATTGGTCTGCACTTGGCTCAGCTCCTGTAGAAATAAGAGCAGC
TGCCACCACAGAACCCAGCTTTCTTGTACAAAGTGGTGATGCCCGGGGGATCCCCGGGTACCGAGCTCCA
GGAACATCCAAAACTGAGCAGCC
