>Addgene plasmid #59250 | pLV-Enh eGFP Reporter-muKC2-X26 | addgene partial sequence | sequence record 95532 | EGFP-N 5'-CGTCGCCGTCCAGCTCGACCAG-3'
TTGCTCACCATGGTGGCGACCGGTGCGCTCCGCGGCGTGGATGCTCCGGGGAAAGTTGCGCTCCGCGGCA
GGGATGCTCCTGGGAAGGTTGCGCTCCGCGGCAGGGATGCTCTGGGGAAGGCTGGTCCTGGCCGAGGATC
GGGAACGCGCCGCTCGCTCTGCTTCTCTTGTCTTCGCTTGTCTCTGGATGGAACCAGATTTGGTTCTGAG
TAGCTGTCAGCGTCTGGTGACCTGCTCGCCGCCCTGCGCCTTTAAGGAGTCTTCACCGGCCCCGCCCACT
CTCCGCTGGGCCAATCAGCGAGCCGGAGGAGGCCTTGGGGCCAGGAATCTTCCAGCAGTTTCGCGTCTGG
TGGAGCTTCCCCGCCTCCCTTGAGTAATCGGAGTTGTGGGTTCCGCCCTTGTCCAGAACTCTCCAGAGGT
TTCTGGGGTTCACTGGAGAGTACGGATTCCTGAGGGGGAGGGTGTGGGGAAGTGCTGGTGCTACTAGTGA
CACTGTTGCTATGGCGACGCATTACTAAGGCCTGTGTGGAATGGACAAGAAAGATCACCTCTAGCTCGGT
GTTGTGTACAGTTTGTTGTGATTTGTGGGGTTTCGCCAACTCGCACAGTTCTGAATATGGGGG
