[The description below was written by a language model from this plasmid's Addgene catalogue record.]
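Description:
pLV-Enh eGFP Reporter-muKC2-X26 is a lentiviral enhancer-reporter plasmid of about 8.5 kb, built to test whether a candidate regulatory sequence can drive transcription in different cell types. It derives from the Brachyury-eGFP lentiviral vector, in which the original Brachyury promoter was removed and replaced with the mouse Hsp68 minimal promoter. A minimal promoter of this kind has little activity on its own, so eGFP fluorescence depends largely on the enhancer activity of the fragment cloned alongside it. This makes GFP a readout of that fragment's function in the transduced cells.

The test fragment here is a 542 bp mouse genomic segment named Krt79-ex5-6. It spans exonic sequence of Krt79 within the keratin type II gene cluster on chromosome 15 and was identified as an enhancer lying in an exonic region. It was inserted by Gateway cloning. The depositor notes that the final plasmid is the post-recombination product and therefore carries attB sites flanking the insert, not the attR sites suggested by the plasmid map.

In bacteria the plasmid is maintained at high copy under ampicillin selection, and it is propagated in a recombination-deficient strain (Stbl3), as is usual for vectors with repeated lentiviral LTR sequences. No feature table accompanies the record, so the specific lentiviral elements, the origin of replication and any mammalian selection marker are not stated. The construct is typically packaged into lentivirus, delivered to cell types of interest and assessed by comparing GFP expression as a measure of cell-type-specific enhancer activity.
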