Addgene plasmid #59250: pLV-Enh eGFP Reporter-muKC2-X26
Purpose: Lentiviral GFP reporter for testing enhancer activity in different cell types. Insert is an enhancer identified in the exonic region of the keratin type II cluster.
Depositing lab: Benjamin Yu. Depositing organization: University of California, San Diego (UCSD).
Backbone
  Vector backbone: Brachyury-eGFP
  Backbone size w/o insert (bp): 7967
  Total vector size (bp): 8509
  Modifications to backbone: Original vector is Brachyury-eGFP (Kita-Matsuo et al. 2009) with the Brachyury promoter cloned out and replaced with the minimal Hsp68 promoter from the Hsp68-lacZ-Gateway plasmid (Pennacchio et al. 2006)
  Vector type: Lentiviral
Growth in bacteria
  Bacterial resistance: Ampicillin, 100 μg/mL
  Growth temperature: 37°C
  Growth strain: Stbl3
  Copy number: High Copy
Gene/Insert
  Gene/Insert name: Krt79-ex5-6 (alt name: mm9 chr15:101761836-101762377)
  Species: M. musculus (mouse)
  Insert size (bp): 542
  Promoter: Mu Hsp68 minimal promoter
  Cloning method: Gateway Cloning
  Sequencing primers: 5′ CTTGGCCATGGCCCAC; 3′ CTGTGGTGGCAGCTGCT
Terms and licenses: Academic/Nonprofit Terms; Industry Terms: Not Available to Industry
Depositor comments: Please note that the final plasmid sequence is post-Gateway recombination. The plasmid contains attB sites (not attR sites as the map implies).
How to cite: pLV-Enh eGFP Reporter-muKC2-X26 was a gift from Benjamin Yu (Addgene plasmid # 59250 ; http://n2t.net/addgene:59250 ; RRID:Addgene_59250)
